Addgene plasmid #205651: LMAPGW
Purpose: shRNAmir backbone for RNA interference, with GFP reporter
Depositing lab: Dapeng Wang. Depositing organization: Shandong Medical and Pharmaceutical University. Publication: miR-AB, a miRNA-based shRNA viral toolkit for multicolor-barcoded multiplex RNAi at a single-cell level. Wang D, Xiu J, Zhao J, Luo J. EMBO Rep. 2022 Apr 5;23(4):e53691. doi: 10.15252/embr.202153691. Epub 2022 Feb 24. PubMed 35201651.
Backbone
  Vector backbone: pLVX-Puro
  Backbone manufacturer: Clontech
  Vector type: Lentiviral
Growth in bacteria
  Bacterial resistance: Ampicillin, 100 μg/mL
  Growth temperature: 37°C
  Growth strain: NEB Stable
  Copy number: High Copy
Gene/Insert
  Gene/Insert name: miR-AB
  Species: Synthetic
  Promoter: mCMV
  Cloning method: Restriction Enzyme; 5′ cloning site BamHI (unknown if destroyed); 3′ cloning site ApaI (unknown if destroyed)
  Sequencing primers: 3′ PGK Reverse: GCCAGAGGCCACTTGTGTAG
Terms and licenses: Academic/Nonprofit Terms; Industry Terms: Not Available to Industry
How to cite: LMAPGW was a gift from Dapeng Wang (Addgene plasmid # 205651 ; http://n2t.net/addgene:205651 ; RRID:Addgene_205651)
