[The description below was written by a language model from this plasmid's Addgene catalogue record and pLannotate feature annotations shown in this document.]
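Description:
LMAPGW is an HIV-1-based lentiviral vector built on the pLVX-Puro backbone that serves as an empty shRNAmir backbone for RNA interference, with a GFP reporter to mark transduced cells. In bacteria it is maintained through a high-copy ColE1/pUC-type origin and selected with ampicillin via the β-lactamase gene. Remnants of the lac promoter/operator region and an SV40 poly(A) signal sit in the plasmid backbone outside the viral genome.

The transfer cassette is flanked by HIV-1 LTR sequences (both annotated as truncated LTRs, each adjacent to nef-derived fragments) and carries the usual cis elements for packaging and transduction: the Ψ packaging signal with a partial gag sequence, the Rev response element for Rev-dependent nuclear export of the genomic RNA, and the cPPT/CTS. Downstream, the mouse cytomegalovirus immediate early promoter (mCMV) drives the synthetic miR-AB insert, a microRNA-based scaffold into which shRNA sequences are cloned so that they are processed like an endogenous miRNA. The feature table annotates only the 3′ miR-30a flanking sequence in this region, leaving roughly 900 nt between the mCMV promoter and that flank unannotated, so the record does not detail the full composition of the scaffold. A separate mouse PGK promoter then drives EGFP, followed by a WPRE to enhance expression of the viral transcripts. Although the parent backbone is named for puromycin selection, no puromycin resistance gene is annotated here, and EGFP appears to occupy the PGK-driven marker position.

According to the associated publication title, the plasmid belongs to a miRNA-based shRNA viral toolkit for multicolor-barcoded multiplex RNAi at the single-cell level, in which fluorescent reporters identify cells receiving a given knockdown construct.
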