Features (pLannotate 1.2.2; 22 found; start..end, strand, type, name):
    377..634     +  LTR            5' LTR (truncated): truncated 5' long terminal repeat (LTR) from HIV-1
    681..806     +  misc_feature   HIV-1 Ψ: packaging signal of human immunodeficiency virus type 1
    790..1128    +  CDS            HIV-1 gag (fragment): gag protein from human immunodeficiency virus 1; gag
   1303..1536    +  misc_feature   RRE: The Rev response element (RRE) of HIV-1 allows for Rev-dependent mRNA export from the nucleus to the cytoplasm.
   1913..2013    +  CDS            Rev (fragment): human immunodeficiency virus 1 (HIV-1) Rev protein; rev; enhances nuclear export of unspliced and incompletely spliced viral mRNAs
   2028..2143    +  misc_feature   cPPT/CTS: central polypurine tract and central termination sequence of HIV-1 (lacking the first T)
   2185..2720    +  promoter       mCMV promoter: mouse cytomegalovirus (CMV) immediate early promoter
   3665..3788    +  ncRNA          3' miR-30a: sequence downstream of the 71-nt precursor of the human miR-30a microRNA (Zeng et al., 2002) miRNA
   3802..4301    +  promoter       PGK promoter: mouse phosphoglycerate kinase 1 promoter
   4319..5038    +  CDS            EGFP: the original enhanced GFP (Yang et al., 1996) mammalian codon-optimized
   5047..5634    +  misc_feature   WPRE: woodchuck hepatitis virus posttranscriptional regulatory element
   5648..6046    +  CDS            nef (fragment): NEF_HV1BR - Experimental evidence at protein level: Swiss-Prot protein existence level 1. Extracellular Nef protein targets CD4(+) T-lymphocytes for apoptosis by interacting with CXCR4 surface receptors (PubMed:14990729). From Human immunodeficiency virus type 1 group M subtype B (isolate BRU/LAI) (HIV-1).
   6094..6351    +  LTR            5' LTR (truncated): truncated 5' long terminal repeat (LTR) from HIV-1
   6504..6520    -  protein_bind   lac operator: The lac repressor binds to the lac operator to inhibit transcription in E. coli. This inhibition can be relieved by adding lactose or isopropyl-β-D-thiogalactopyranoside (IPTG). lac repressor encoded by lacI
   6528..6558    -  promoter       lac promoter: promoter for the E. coli lac operon
   6573..6594    -  protein_bind   CAP binding site: CAP binding activates transcription in the presence of cAMP. E. coli catabolite activator protein
   6607..6699    -  CDS            lacI (fragment): lac repressor; lacI; The lac repressor binds to the lac operator to inhibit transcription in E. coli. This inhibition can be relieved by adding lactose or isopropyl-β-D-thiogalactopyranoside (IPTG).
   6882..7470    -  rep_origin     ori: high-copy-number ColE1/pMB1/pBR322/pUC origin of replication
   7641..8501    -  CDS            AmpR: β-lactamase; bla; confers resistance to ampicillin, carbenicillin, and related antibiotics
   8502..8606    -  promoter       AmpR promoter: bla
   8654..8788    +  polyA_signal   SV40 poly(A) signal: SV40 polyadenylation signal
   8955..329     +  CDS            nef (fragment) (across the origin): NEF_HV1BR - Experimental evidence at protein level: Swiss-Prot protein existence level 1. Extracellular Nef protein targets CD4(+) T-lymphocytes for apoptosis by interacting with CXCR4 surface receptors (PubMed:14990729). From Human immunodeficiency virus type 1 group M subtype B (isolate BRU/LAI) (HIV-1).
>Addgene plasmid #205651 | LMAPGW | addgene full sequence | sequence record 430219 | Addgene NGS Result
TGGAAGGGCTAATTCACTCCCAAAGAAGACAAGATATCCTTGATCTGTGGATCTACCACACACAAGGCTA
CTTCCCTGATTAGCAGAACTACACACCAGGGCCAGGGGTCAGATATCCACTGACCTTTGGATGGTGCTAC
AAGCTAGTACCAGTTGAGCCAGATAAGGTAGAAGAGGCCAATAAAGGAGAGAACACCAGCTTGTTACACC
CTGTGAGCCTGCATGGGATGGATGACCCGGAGAGAGAAGTGTTAGAGTGGAGGTTTGACAGCCGCCTAGC
ATTTCATCACGTGGCCCGAGAGCTGCATCCGGAGTACTTCAAGAACTGCTGATATCGAGCTTGCTACAAG
GGACTTTCCGCTGGGGACTTTCCAGGGAGGCGTGGCCTGGGCGGGACTGGGGAGTGGCGAGCCCTCAGAT
CCTGCATATAAGCAGCTGCTTTTTGCCTGTACTGGGTCTCTCTGGTTAGACCAGATCTGAGCCTGGGAGC
TCTCTGGCTAACTAGGGAACCCACTGCTTAAGCCTCAATAAAGCTTGCCTTGAGTGCTTCAAGTAGTGTG
TGCCCGTCTGTTGTGTGACTCTGGTAACTAGAGATCCCTCAGACCCTTTTAGTCAGTGTGGAAAATCTCT
AGCAGTGGCGCCCGAACAGGGACTTGAAAGCGAAAGGGAAACCAGAGGAGCTCTCTCGACGCAGGACTCG
GCTTGCTGAAGCGCGCACGGCAAGAGGCGAGGGGCGGCGACTGGTGAGTACGCCAAAAATTTTGACTAGC
GGAGGCTAGAAGGAGAGAGATGGGTGCGAGAGCGTCAGTATTAAGCGGGGGAGAATTAGATCGCGATGGG
AAAAAATTCGGTTAAGGCCAGGGGGAAAGAAAAAATATAAATTAAAACATATAGTATGGGCAAGCAGGGA
GCTAGAACGATTCGCAGTTAATCCTGGCCTGTTAGAAACATCAGAAGGCTGTAGACAAATACTGGGACAG
CTACAACCATCCCTTCAGACAGGATCAGAAGAACTTAGATCATTATATAATACAGTAGCAACCCTCTATT
GTGTGCATCAAAGGATAGAGATAAAAGACACCAAGGAAGCTTTAGACAAGATAGAGGAAGAGCAAAACAA
AAGTAAGACCACCGCACAGCAAGCGGCCGGCCGCTGATCTTCAGACCTGGAGGAGGAGATATGAGGGACA
ATTGGAGAAGTGAATTATATAAATATAAAGTAGTAAAAATTGAACCATTAGGAGTAGCACCCACCAAGGC
AAAGAGAAGAGTGGTGCAGAGAGAAAAAAGAGCAGTGGGAATAGGAGCTTTGTTCCTTGGGTTCTTGGGA
GCAGCAGGAAGCACTATGGGCGCAGCGTCAATGACGCTGACGGTACAGGCCAGACAATTATTGTCTGGTA
TAGTGCAGCAGCAGAACAATTTGCTGAGGGCTATTGAGGCGCAACAGCATCTGTTGCAACTCACAGTCTG
GGGCATCAAGCAGCTCCAGGCAAGAATCCTGGCTGTGGAAAGATACCTAAAGGATCAACAGCTCCTGGGG
ATTTGGGGTTGCTCTGGAAAACTCATTTGCACCACTGCTGTGCCTTGGAATGCTAGTTGGAGTAATAAAT
CTCTGGAACAGATTTGGAATCACACGACCTGGATGGAGTGGGACAGAGAAATTAACAATTACACAAGCTT
AATACACTCCTTAATTGAAGAATCGCAAAACCAGCAAGAAAAGAATGAACAAGAATTATTGGAATTAGAT
AAATGGGCAAGTTTGTGGAATTGGTTTAACATAACAAATTGGCTGTGGTATATAAAATTATTCATAATGA
TAGTAGGAGGCTTGGTAGGTTTAAGAATAGTTTTTGCTGTACTTTCTATAGTGAATAGAGTTAGGCAGGG
ATATTCACCATTATCGTTTCAGACCCACCTCCCAACCCCGAGGGGACCCGACAGGCCCGAAGGAATAGAA
GAAGAAGGTGGAGAGAGAGACAGAGACAGATCCATTCGATTAGTGAACGGATCTCGACGGTATCGCCTTT
AAAAGAAAAGGGGGGATTGGGGGGTACAGTGCAGGGGAAAGAATAGTAGACATAATAGCAACAGACATAC
AAACTAAAGAATTACAAAAACAAATTACAAAAATTCAAAATTTTCGGGTTTATTACAGGGACAGCAGAGA
TCCAGTTTATCGATTGGCACGTATACTGAGTCATTAGGGACTTTCCAATGGGTTTTGCCCAGTACATAAG
GTCAATAGGGGTGAATCAACAGGAAAGTCCCATTGGAGCCAAGTACACTGAGTCAATAGGGACTTTCCAT
TGGGTTTTGCCCAGTACAAAAGGTCAATAGGGGGTGAGTCAATGGGTTTTTCCCATTATTGGCACGTACA
TAAGGTCAATAGGGGTGAGTCATTGGGTTTTTCCAGCCAATTTAATTATAACGCCATGTACTTTCCCACC
ATTGACGTCAATGGGCTATTGAAACTAATGCAACGTGACCTTTAAACGGTACTTTCCCATAGCTGATTAA
TGGGAAAGTACCGTTGTCGAGCCAATACACGTCAATGGGAAGTGAAAGGGCAGCCAAAACGTAACACCGC
CCCGGTTTTCCCCTGGAAATTCCATATTGGCACGCATTCTATTGGCTGAGCTGCGTTCTACGTGGGTATA
AGAGGCGCGACCAGCGTCCGTACCGTCGCAGTCTTCGGTCTGACCACCGTAGAACGCAGAAGCGCTTCGA
CTAGGGATAACAGGGTAATTGTTTGAATGAGGCTTCAGTACTTTACAGAATCGTTGCCTGCACATCTTGG
AAACACTTGCTGGGATTACTTCGACTTCTTAACCCAACAGAAGGCTCGAGAAGGTATATTGCTGTTGACA
GGATCCACATTAACAACTTTAAGTCCAGCAATTTGAGTTAAGGGTGTTGCTCTCAATGATTTCACTAATG
GTTCAATTTTTAATTTCTTTTCTTCTGGTTCAAAATTCAAGTTTCAAGTGAAAGTGTAATATGCACCCAT
TTCTTTCAATAAATCTTCTAAATAGTCCACTAATGTTTTATTTTGTTTTTTACAAAATCAAGCAGCCTCT
GCTATCAATATAGAACCTTGTATTCCATCTTTATCTCTAGCTGAGTCATCAATTACATATCCATAACTTT
CTTCATAAGCAAAAACAAAATTTAATCCGTTATCTTCTTCTTTAGCAATTTCTCTACCCATTCATTTCAA
TCCAGTTAAAGTTTTTACAATCTTAACTCCATATTTTTCCTGAGCGATTCTATCACCCAAATCACTTGTT
ACAAAACTTGAATATAGAGCCGGATTTTTTGGAATGCTATTTAAGCGTTTTAGATTTGATAATTTTCAAT
CAATTAAAATTGGTCCTGTTTGATTTCCATCTAATCTTACAAAATGACCATCATGTTTTATTGCCATTCC
AAATCTGTCAGCATCTGGGTCATTCATAATAATAATATCTGCATCATGTTTAATACCATATTCAAGCGGT
ATTTTTCATGCAGGATCAAATTCTGGATTTGGATTTACAACATTTTTCAATGTTTCATCTTCAAATGCAC
GATCTTCACCCTCAATAACGTTATATCCTGATTCACGTAATCTTTTTGGGGTAAATTTAGTTCCTGTTCC
ATTAACTGCGCTAAAAATAGGGCCCTGCCTCGGACTTCAAGGGGCTAGAATTCGAGCAATTATCTTGTTT
ACTAAAACTGAATACCTTGCTATCTCTTTGATACATTTTTACAAAGCTGAATTAAAATGGTATAAATTAA
ATCACTTTTTTCAATTCTACCGGGTAGGGGAGGCGCTTTTCCCAAGGCAGTCTGGAGCATGCGCTTTAGC
AGCCCCGCTGGGCACTTGGCGCTACACAAGTGGCCTCTGGCCTCGCACACATTCCACATCCACCGGTAGG
CGCCAACCGGCTCCGTTCTTTGGTGGCCCCTTCGCGCCACCTTCTACTCCTCCCCTAGTCAGGAAGTTCC
CCCCCGCCCCGCAGCTCGCGTCGTGCAGGACGTGACAAATGGAAGTAGCACGTCTCACTAGTCTCGTGCA
GATGGACAGCCCCGCTGAGCAATGGAAGCGGGTAGGCCTTGGGGGCAGCGGCCAATAGCAGCTTTGCTCC
TTCGCTTTCGGGGCTCAGGGGCGGGGAGGGGGGGGGCCGGGGGGCGGGCTCAGGGGCGGGCTCAGGGGCG
GGGCGGGCGCCCGAAGGTCCTCCGGAGGCCCGGCATTCTGCACGCTTCAAAAGCGCACGTCTGCCGCGCT
GTTCTCCTCTTCCTCATCTCCGGGCCTTTCGACCTTTAATTAACCACCATGGTGAGCAAGGGCGAGGAGC
TGTTCACCGGGGTGGTGCCCATCCTGGTCGAGCTGGACGGCGACGTAAACGGCCACAAGTTCAGCGTGTC
TGGCGAGGGCGAGGGCGATGCCACCTACGGCAAGCTGACCCTGAAGTTCATCTGCACCACCGGCAAGCTG
CCCGTGCCCTGGCCCACCCTCGTGACCACCCTGACCTACGGCGTGCAGTGCTTCAGCCGCTACCCCGACC
ACATGAAGCAGCACGACTTCTTCAAGTCCGCCATGCCCGAAGGCTACGTCCAGGAGCGCACCATCTTCTT
CAAGGACGACGGCAACTACAAGACCCGCGCCGAGGTGAAGTTCGAGGGCGACACCCTGGTGAACCGCATC
GAGCTGAAGGGCATCGACTTCAAGGAGGACGGCAACATCCTGGGGCACAAGCTGGAGTACAACTACAACA
GCCACAACGTCTATATCATGGCCGACAAGCAGAAGAACGGCATCAAGGCGAACTTCAAGATCCGCCACAA
CATCGAGGACGGCAGCGTGCAGCTCGCCGACCACTACCAGCAGAACACCCCCATCGGCGACGGCCCCGTG
CTGCTGCCCGACAACCACTACCTGAGCACCCAGTCCGCCCTGAGCAAAGACCCCAACGAGAAGCGCGATC
ACATGGTCCTGCTGGAGTTCGTGACCGCCGCCGGGATCACTCTCGGCATGGACGAGCTGTACAAGTAAGT
TTAAACATCAACCTCTGGATTACAAAATTTGTGAAAGATTGACTGGTATTCTTAACTATGTTGCTCCTTT
TACGCTATGTGGATACGCTGCTTTAATGCCTTTGTATCATGCTATTGCTTCCCGTATGGCTTTCATTTTC
TCCTCCTTGTATAAATCCTGGTTGCTGTCTCTTTATGAGGAGTTGTGGCCCGTTGTCAGGCAACGTGGCG
TGGTGTGCACTGTGTTTGCTGACGCAACCCCCACTGGTTGGGGCATTGCCACCACCTGTCAGCTCCTTTC
CGGGACTTTCGCTTTCCCCCTCCCTATTGCCACGGCGGAACTCATCGCCGCCTGCCTTGCCCGCTGCTGG
ACAGGGGCTCGGCTGTTGGGCACTGACAATTCCGTGGTGTTGTCGGGGAAGCTGACGTCCTTTCCATGGC
TGCTCGCCTGTGTTGCCACCTGGATTCTGCGCGGGACGTCCTTCTGCTACGTCCCTTCGGCCCTCAATCC
AGCGGACCTTCCTTCCCGCGGCCTGCTGCCGGCTCTGCGGCCTCTTCCGCGTCTTCGCCTTCGCCCTCAG
ACGAGTCGGATCTCCCTTTGGGCCGCCTCCCCGCCTGGCCTGCAGGGGTACCTTTAAGACCAATGACTTA
CAAGGCAGCTGTAGATCTTAGCCACTTTTTAAAAGAAAAGAGGGGACTGGAAGGGCTAATTCACTCCCAA
CGAAGACAAGATATCCTTGATCTGTGGATCTACCACACACAAGGCTACTTCCCTGATTAGCAGAACTACA
CACCAGGGCCAGGGGTCAGATATCCACTGACCTTTGGATGGTGCTACAAGCTAGTACCAGTTGAGCCAGA
TAAGGTAGAAGAGGCCAATAAAGGAGAGAACACCAGCTTGTTACACCCTGTGAGCCTGCATGGGATGGAT
GACCCGGAGAGAGAAGTGTTAGAGTGGAGGTTTGACAGCCGCCTAGCATTTCATCACGTGGCCCGAGAGC
TGCATCCGGAGTACTTCAAGAACTGCTGATATCGAGCTTGCTACAAGGGACTTTCCGCTGGGGACTTTCC
AGGGAGGCGTGGCCTGGGCGGGACTGGGGAGTGGCGAGCCCTCAGATCCTGCATATAAGCAGCTGCTTTT
TGCCTGTACTGGGTCTCTCTGGTTAGACCAGATCTGAGCCTGGGAGCTCTCTGGCTAACTAGGGAACCCA
CTGCTTAAGCCTCAATAAAGCTTGCCTTGAGTGCTTCAAGTAGTGTGTGCCCGTCTGTTGTGTGACTCTG
GTAACTAGAGATCCCTCAGACCCTTTTAGTCAGTGTGGAAAATCTCTAGCAGTAGTAGTTCATGTCATCT
TATTATTCAGTATTTATAACTTGCAAAGAAATGAATATCAGAGAGTGAGAGGCCTTGACATTGCTAGCGT
TTTACCGTCGACCTCTAGCTAGAGCTTGGCGTAATCATGGTCATAGCTGTTTCCTGTGTGAAATTGTTAT
CCGCTCACAATTCCACACAACATACGAGCCGGAAGCATAAAGTGTAAAGCCTGGGGTGCCTAATGAGTGA
GCTAACTCACATTAATTGCGTTGCGCTCACTGCCCGCTTTCCAGTCGGGAAACCTGTCGTGCCAGCTGCA
TTAATGAATCGGCCAACGCGCGGGGAGAGGCGGTTTGCGTATTGGGCGCTCTTCCGCTTCCTCGCTCACT
GACTCGCTGCGCTCGGTCGTTCGGCTGCGGCGAGCGGTATCAGCTCACTCAAAGGCGGTAATACGGTTAT
CCACAGAATCAGGGGATAACGCAGGAAAGAACATGTGAGCAAAAGGCCAGCAAAAGGCCAGGAACCGTAA
AAAGGCCGCGTTGCTGGCGTTTTTCCATAGGCTCCGCCCCCCTGACGAGCATCACAAAAATCGACGCTCA
AGTCAGAGGTGGCGAAACCCGACAGGACTATAAAGATACCAGGCGTTTCCCCCTGGAAGCTCCCTCGTGC
GCTCTCCTGTTCCGACCCTGCCGCTTACCGGATACCTGTCCGCCTTTCTCCCTTCGGGAAGCGTGGCGCT
TTCTCATAGCTCACGCTGTAGGTATCTCAGTTCGGTGTAGGTCGTTCGCTCCAAGCTGGGCTGTGTGCAC
GAACCCCCCGTTCAGCCCGACCGCTGCGCCTTATCCGGTAACTATCGTCTTGAGTCCAACCCGGTAAGAC
ACGACTTATCGCCACTGGCAGCAGCCACTGGTAACAGGATTAGCAGAGCGAGGTATGTAGGCGGTGCTAC
AGAGTTCTTGAAGTGGTGGCCTAACTACGGCTACACTAGAAGAACAGTATTTGGTATCTGCGCTCTGCTG
AAGCCAGTTACCTTCGGAAAAAGAGTTGGTAGCTCTTGATCCGGCAAACAAACCACCGCTGGTAGCGGTG
GTTTTTTTGTTTGCAAGCAGCAGATTACGCGCAGAAAAAAAGGATCTCAAGAAGATCCTTTGATCTTTTC
TACGGGGTCTGACGCTCAGTGGAACGAAAACTCACGTTAAGGGATTTTGGTCATGAGATTATCAAAAAGG
ATCTTCACCTAGATCCTTTTAAATTAAAAATGAAGTTTTAAATCAATCTAAAGTATATATGAGTAAACTT
GGTCTGACAGTTACCAATGCTTAATCAGTGAGGCACCTATCTCAGCGATCTGTCTATTTCGTTCATCCAT
AGTTGCCTGACTCCCCGTCGTGTAGATAACTACGATACGGGAGGGCTTACCATCTGGCCCCAGTGCTGCA
ATGATACCGCGAGACCCACGCTCACCGGCTCCAGATTTATCAGCAATAAACCAGCCAGCCGGAAGGGCCG
AGCGCAGAAGTGGTCCTGCAACTTTATCCGCCTCCATCCAGTCTATTAATTGTTGCCGGGAAGCTAGAGT
AAGTAGTTCGCCAGTTAATAGTTTGCGCAACGTTGTTGCCATTGCTACAGGCATCGTGGTGTCACGCTCG
TCGTTTGGTATGGCTTCATTCAGCTCCGGTTCCCAACGATCAAGGCGAGTTACATGATCCCCCATGTTGT
GCAAAAAAGCGGTTAGCTCCTTCGGTCCTCCGATCGTTGTCAGAAGTAAGTTGGCCGCAGTGTTATCACT
CATGGTTATGGCAGCACTGCATAATTCTCTTACTGTCATGCCATCCGTAAGATGCTTTTCTGTGACTGGT
GAGTACTCAACCAAGTCATTCTGAGAATAGTGTATGCGGCGACCGAGTTGCTCTTGCCCGGCGTCAATAC
GGGATAATACCGCGCCACATAGCAGAACTTTAAAAGTGCTCATCATTGGAAAACGTTCTTCGGGGCGAAA
ACTCTCAAGGATCTTACCGCTGTTGAGATCCAGTTCGATGTAACCCACTCGTGCACCCAACTGATCTTCA
GCATCTTTTACTTTCACCAGCGTTTCTGGGTGAGCAAAAACAGGAAGGCAAAATGCCGCAAAAAAGGGAA
TAAGGGCGACACGGAAATGTTGAATACTCATACTCTTCCTTTTTCAATATTATTGAAGCATTTATCAGGG
TTATTGTCTCATGAGCGGATACATATTTGAATGTATTTAGAAAAATAAACAAATAGGGGTTCCGCGCACA
TTTCCCCGAAAAGTGCCACCTGACGTCGACGGATCGGGAGATCAACTTGTTTATTGCAGCTTATAATGGT
TACAAATAAAGCAATAGCATCACAAATTTCACAAATAAAGCATTTTTTTCACTGCATTCTAGTTGTGGTT
TGTCCAAACTCATCAATGTATCTTATCATGTCTGGATCAACTGGATAACTCAAGCTAACCAAAATCATCC
CAAACTTCCCACCCCATACCCTATTACCACTGCCAATTACCTGTGGTTTCATTTACTCTAAACCTGTGAT
TCCTCTGAATTATTTTCATTTTAAAGAAATTGTATTTGTTAAATATGTACTACAAACTTAGTAGT
